Addgene plasmid #152586: pGBW-m4134092
Purpose: Mammalian expression plasmid for SARS-CoV-2 nsp10
Depositing lab: Ginkgo Bioworks & Benjie Chen. Depositing organization: Ginkgo Bioworks.
Backbone
  Vector backbone: pTwist_CMV_Puro_6
  Backbone size w/o insert (bp): 6080
  Vector type: Mammalian Expression
  Selectable markers: Puromycin
Growth in bacteria
  Bacterial resistance: Ampicillin, 100 μg/mL
  Growth temperature: 37°C
  Growth strain: DH5alpha
  Copy number: High Copy
Gene/Insert
  Gene/Insert name: SARS-CoV-2 nsp10
  Species: Severe acute respiratory syndrome coronavirus 2
  Insert size (bp): 416
  Mutation: wt
  Entrez Gene: ORF1ab (a.k.a. GU280_gp01)
  Promoter: CMV
  Tag / fusion protein: Cleavable TEV;TRX (C terminal on backbone)
  Cloning method: Unknown
Resource information
  A portion of this plasmid was derived from a plasmid made by: GinkgoBioworks
Depositor comments: NCBI reference sequence: YP_009725306.1
How to cite: pGBW-m4134092 was a gift from Ginkgo Bioworks & Benjie Chen (Addgene plasmid # 152586 ; http://n2t.net/addgene:152586 ; RRID:Addgene_152586)
