[The description below was written by a language model from this plasmid's Addgene catalogue record and pLannotate feature annotations shown in this document.]
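Description:
pGBW-m4134092 is a mammalian expression plasmid for wild-type SARS-CoV-2 non-structural protein 10 (nsp10), built on the pTwist_CMV_Puro_6 backbone. It is propagated in E. coli as a high-copy plasmid through a ColE1/pUC-type origin and selected with ampicillin via a full-length β-lactamase gene. For selection in mammalian cells it carries a separate cassette in which the human ubiquitin C promoter drives puromycin N-acetyltransferase, followed by a synthetic polyadenylation signal.

The nsp10 coding sequence, a fragment of the ORF1ab polyprotein that spans the numbering origin of the circular record, sits downstream of the CMV enhancer and promoter elements. It is followed in the same orientation by E. coli thioredoxin (trxA) and a 6xHis tag. This matches the catalogue description of a C-terminal, TEV-cleavable TRX fusion supplied by the backbone, although the TEV site itself is not annotated in the feature table and the His tag is not mentioned in the catalogue fields. An SV40 polyadenylation region lies downstream of the fusion, annotated on the reverse strand. The expression unit is flanked by β-globin insulator elements, bacterial rrnG and T7 terminators, and an upstream synthetic poly(A) signal, parts that generally shield a cassette from read-through transcription and neighbouring regulatory influences.

nsp10 is a cofactor that stimulates the nsp14 exoribonuclease and nsp16 2'-O-methyltransferase activities involved in viral RNA cap methylation. The construct suits transient or puromycin-selected expression of tagged nsp10 in mammalian cells. The thioredoxin and His tags could support solubility and affinity purification, though the record states no application beyond mammalian expression.
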