Features (pLannotate 1.2.2; 21 found; start..end, strand, type, name):
    446..772     +  CDS            trxA: THIO_ECO57 - Experimental evidence at protein level: Swiss-Prot protein existence level 1. Participates in various redox reactions through the reversible oxidation of its active center dithiol to a disulfide and catalyzes dithiol-disulfide exchange reactions. From Escherichia coli O157:H7.
    794..811     +  CDS            6xHis: 6xHis affinity tag
    888..1009    -  polyA_signal   SV40 poly(A) signal: SV40 polyadenylation signal
   1032..1101    -  CDS            large T antigen (fragment): large T antigen from SV40 (simian virus 40)
   1124..1170    +  terminator     T7 terminator: transcription terminator for bacteriophage T7 RNA polymerase
   1200..1336    +  terminator     rrnG terminator: transcription terminator from the E. coli ribosomal RNA rrnG operon (Albrechtsen et al., 1991)
   1381..1452    +  misc_feature   3' β-globin insulator: insulator downstream of the human β-globin locus (Farrell et al., 2002)
   1678..2266    -  rep_origin     ori: high-copy-number ColE1/pMB1/pBR322/pUC origin of replication
   2438..2502    -  CDS            bla(M) (fragment): β-lactamase lacking the signal sequence; bla(M); allows cytosolic expression of β-lactamase
   2766..3975    +  promoter       UbC promoter: human ubiquitin C promoter
   3979..4576    +  CDS            PuroR (fragment): puromycin N-acetyltransferase; pac from Streptomyces; confers resistance to puromycin
   4605..4653    +  polyA_signal   poly(A) signal: synthetic polyadenylation signal
   4919..5779    +  CDS            AmpR: β-lactamase; bla; confers resistance to ampicillin, carbenicillin, and related antibiotics
   5792..5928    +  terminator     rrnG terminator: transcription terminator from the E. coli ribosomal RNA rrnG operon (Albrechtsen et al., 1991)
   6073..6144    +  misc_feature   5' β-globin insulator: insulator upstream of the human β-globin locus (Farrell et al., 2002)
   6149..6195    -  terminator     T7 terminator: transcription terminator for bacteriophage T7 RNA polymerase
   6213..6261    -  polyA_signal   poly(A) signal: synthetic polyadenylation signal
   6342..6645    +  enhancer       CMV enhancer: human cytomegalovirus immediate early enhancer
   6718..6735    -  promoter       CMV promoter (fragment): human cytomegalovirus (CMV) immediate early promoter
   6798..6849    +  promoter       CMVd2 promoter: truncated human cytomegalovirus (CMV) immediate early promoter that yields moderately reduced expression relative to the full-length promoter
   6915..424     +  CDS            R1A_SARS2 (fragment) (across the origin) (sequence partly withheld): Experimental evidence at protein level: Swiss-Prot protein existence level 1. [Non-structural protein 10]: Plays a pivotal role in viral transcription by stimulating both nsp14 3'-5' exoribonuclease and nsp16 2'-O-methyltransferase activities. Therefore plays an essential role in viral mRNAs cap methylation. From Severe acute respiratory syndrome coronavirus 2 (2019-nCoV) (SARS-CoV-2).
>Addgene plasmid #152586 | pGBW-m4134092 | depositor full sequence | sequence record 295598 | Full Sequence
CACCATG
[417 nt withheld, positions 8-424]
GAAAACCTTTACTTTCAGTCGATGAGTGACAAAATCATTCATCTAACCGATGACTCCTTTGATACAGACG
TGTTGAAGGCCGATGGTGCGATACTGGTAGATTTCTGGGCTGAATGGTGTGGCCCGTGCAAGATGATCGC
ACCCATTCTGGACGAGATCGCCGACGAGTATCAAGGAAAATTAACTGTCGCTAAGCTTAATATAGATCAG
AACCCAGGGACGGCACCTAAATACGGCATCAGGGGAATACCTACCCTCCTGCTCTTTAAGAATGGGGAAG
TTGCCGCGACAAAAGTGGGAGCCCTGTCTAAGGGCCAGCTAAAAGAGTTCTTGGACGCTAACCTGGCAGG
TTCAGGCTCGGGGCACATGCACCATCACCATCACCATAGCAGCGGGCTCGTGCCACGCGGCTAAGCTAGC
TTGACTGACTGAGATACAGCGTACCTTCAGCTCACAGACATGATAAGATACATTGATGAGTTTGGACAAA
CCACAACTAGAATGCAGTGAAAAAAATGCTTTATTTGTGAAATTTGTGATGCTATTGCTTTATTTGTAAC
CATTATAAGCTGCAATAAACAAGTTAACAACAACAATTGCATTCATTTTATGTTTCAGGTTCAGGGGGAG
GTGTGGGAGGTTTTTTAAAGCAAGTAAAACCTCTACAAATGTGGTATTGGCCCATCTCTATCGGTATCGT
AGCATAACCCCTTGGGGCCTCTAAACGGGTCTTGAGGGGTTTTTTGTGCCCCTCGGGCCGGATTGCTATC
TACCGGCATTGGCGCAGAAAAAAATGCCTGATGCGACGCTGCGCGTCTTATACTCCCACATATGCCAGAT
TCAGCAACGGATACGGCTTCCCCAACTTGCCCACTTCCATACGTGTCCTCCTTACCAGAAATTTATCCTT
AAGGTCGTCAGCTATCCTGCAGGCGATCTCTCGATTTCGATCAAGACATTCCTTTAATGGTCTTTTCTGG
ACACCACTAGGGGTCAGAAGTAGTTCATCAAACTTTCTTCCCTCCCTAATCTCATTGGTTACCTTGGGCT
ATCGAAACTTAATTAACCAGTCAAGTCAGCTACTTGGCGAGATCGACTTGTCTGGGTTTCGACTACGCTC
AGAATTGCGTCAGTCAAGTTCGATCTGGTCCTTGCTATTGCACCCGTTCTCCGATTACGAGTTTCATTTA
AATCATGTGAGCAAAAGGCCAGCAAAAGGCCAGGAACCGTAAAAAGGCCGCGTTGCTGGCGTTTTTCCAT
AGGCTCCGCCCCCCTGACGAGCATCACAAAAATCGACGCTCAAGTCAGAGGTGGCGAAACCCGACAGGAC
TATAAAGATACCAGGCGTTTCCCCCTGGAAGCTCCCTCGTGCGCTCTCCTGTTCCGACCCTGCCGCTTAC
CGGATACCTGTCCGCCTTTCTCCCTTCGGGAAGCGTGGCGCTTTCTCATAGCTCACGCTGTAGGTATCTC
AGTTCGGTGTAGGTCGTTCGCTCCAAGCTGGGCTGTGTGCACGAACCCCCCGTTCAGCCCGACCGCTGCG
CCTTATCCGGTAACTATCGTCTTGAGTCCAACCCGGTAAGACACGACTTATCGCCACTGGCAGCAGCCAC
TGGTAACAGGATTAGCAGAGCGAGGTATGTAGGCGGTGCTACAGAGTTCTTGAAGTGGTGGCCTAACTAC
GGCTACACTAGAAGAACAGTATTTGGTATCTGCGCTCTGCTGAAGCCAGTTACCTTCGGAAAAAGAGTTG
GTAGCTCTTGATCCGGCAAACAAACCACCGCTGGTAGCGGTGGTTTTTTTGTTTGCAAGCAGCAGATTAC
GCGCAGAAAAAAAGGATCTCAAGAAGATCCTTTGATCTTTTCTACGGGGTCTGACGCTCAGTGGAACGAA
AACTCACGTTAAGGGATTTTGGTCATGAGATTATCAAAAAGGATCTTCACCTAGATCCTTTTAAATTAAA
AATGAAGTTTTAAATCAATCTAAAGTATATATGAGTAAACTTGGTCTGACAGTTACCAATGCTTAATCAG
TGAGGCACCTATCTCAGCGATCTGTCTATTTCGTTCATCCATAGTTGCATTTAAATTTCCGAACTCTCCA
AGGCCCTCGTCGGAAAATCTTCAAACCTTTCGTCCGATCCATCTTGCAGGCTACCTCTCGAACGAACTAT
CGCAAGTCTCTTGGCCGGCCTTGCGCCTTGGCTATTGCTTGGCAGCGCCTATCGCCAGGTATTACTCCAA
TCCCGAATATCCGAGATCGGGATCACCCGAGAGAAGTTCAACCTACATCCTCAATCCCGATCTATCCGAG
ATCCGAGGAATATCGAAATCGGGGCGCGCCTGGCCTCCGCGCCGGGTTTTGGCGCCTCCCGCGGGCGCCC
CCCTCGTCACGGCGAGCGCTGCCACGTCAGACGAAGGGCGCAGGAGCGTCCTGATCCTTCCGCCCGGACG
CTCAGGACAGCGGCCCGCTGCTCATAAGACTCGGCCTTAGAACCCCAGTATCAGCAGAAGGACATTTTAG
GACGGGACTTGGGTGACTCTAGGGCACTGGTTTTCTTTCCAGAGAGCGGAACAGGCGAGGAAAAGTAGTC
CCTTCTCGGCGATTCTGCGGAGGGATCTCCGTGGGGCGGTGAACGCCGATGATTATATAAGGACGCGCCG
GGTGTGGCACAGCTAGTTCCGTCGCAGCCGGGATTTGGGTCGCGGTTCTTGTTTGTGGATCGCTGTGATC
GTCACTTGGTGAGTAGCGGGCTGCTGGGCTGGCCGGGGCTTTCGTGGCCGCCGGGCCGCTCGGTGGGACG
GAAGCGTGTGGAGAGACCGCCAAGGGCTGTAGTCTGGGTCCGCGAGCAAGGTTGCCCTGAACTGGGGGTT
GGGGGGAGCGCAGCAAAATGGCGGCTGTTCCCGAGTCTTGAATGGAAGACGCTTGTGAGGCGGGCTGTGA
GGTCGTTGAAACAAGGTGGGGGGCATGGTGGGCGGCAAGAACCCAAGGTCTTGAGCCCTTCGCTAATGCG
GGAAAGCTCTTATTCGGGTGAGATGGGCTGGGCACCATCTGGGGACCCTGACGTGAAGTTTGTCACTGAC
TGGAGAACTCGGTTTGTCGTCTGTTGCGGGGGCGGCAGTTATGGCGGTGCCGTTGGGCAGTGCACCCGTA
CCTTTGGGAGCGCGCGCCCTCGTCGTGTCGTGACGTCACCCGTTCTGTTGGCTTATAATGCAGGGTGGGG
CCACCTGCCGGTAGGTGTGCGGTAGGCTTTTCTCCGTCGCAGGACGCAGGGTTCGGGCCTAGGGTAGGCT
CTCCTGAATCGACAGGCGCCGGACCTCTGGTGAGGGGAGGGATAAGTGAGGCGTCAGTTTCTTTGGTCGG
TTTTATGTACCTATCTTCTTAAGTAGCTGAAGCTCCGGTTTTGAACTATGCGCTCGGGGTTGGCGAGTGT
GTTTTGTGAAGTTTTTTAGGCACCTTTTGAAATGTAATCATTTGGGTCAATATGTAATTTTCAGTGTTAG
ACTTGTAAATTGTCCGCTAAATTCTGGCCGTTTTTGGCTTTTTTGTTAGACAACATGACCGAGTACAAGC
CCACGGTGCGCCTCGCCACCCGCGACGACGTCCCCAGGGCCGTACGCACCCTCGCCGCCGCGTTCGCCGA
CTACCCCGCCACGCGCCACACCGTCGATCCGGACCGCCACATCGAGCGGGTCACCGAGCTGCAAGAACTC
TTCCTCACGCGCGTCGGGCTCGACATCGGCAAGGTGTGGGTCGCGGACGACGGCGCCGCGGTGGCGGTCT
GGACCACGCCGGAGAGCGTCGAAGCGGGGGCGGTGTTCGCCGAGATCGGCCCGCGCATGGCCGAGTTGAG
CGGTTCCCGGCTGGCCGCGCAGCAACAGATGGAGGGCCTCCTGGCGCCGCACCGGCCCAAGGAGCCCGCG
TGGTTCCTGGCCACCGTCGGCGTCTCGCCCGACCACCAGGGCAAGGGTCTGGGCAGCGCCGTCGTGCTCC
CCGGAGTGGAGGCCGCCGAGCGCGCCGGGGTGCCCGCCTTCCTGGAGACCTCCGCGCCCCGCAACCTCCC
CTTCTACGAGCGGCTCGGCTTCACCGTCACCGCCGACGTCGAGGTGCCCGAAGGACCGCGCACCTGGTGC
ATGACCCGCAAGCCCGGTGCCTAGGCTAGTATGTAAGCCTAGTCTTAGATAATAAAATCGCTATCCATCG
AAGATGGATGTGTGTTGGTTTTTTGTGTGTGTAACGCTAGGCGCGCCTGGTGTACCGAGAACGATCCTCT
CAGTGCGAGTCTCGACGATCCATATCGTTGCTTGGCAGTCAGCCAGTCGGAATCCAGCTTGGGACCCAGG
AAGTCCAATCGTCAGATATTGTACTCAAGCCTGGTCACGGCAGCGTACCGATCTGTTTAAACCTAGATAT
TGATAGTCTGATCGGTCAACGTATAATCGAGTCCTAGCTTTTGCAAACATCTATCAAGAGACAGGATCAG
CAGGAGGCTTTCGCATGAGTATTCAACATTTCCGTGTCGCCCTTATTCCCTTTTTTGCGGCATTTTGCCT
TCCTGTTTTTGCTCACCCAGAAACGCTGGTGAAAGTAAAAGATGCTGAAGATCAGTTGGGTGCGCGAGTG
GGTTACATCGAACTGGATCTCAACAGCGGTAAGATCCTTGAGAGTTTTCGCCCCGAAGAACGCTTTCCAA
TGATGAGCACTTTTAAAGTTCTGCTATGTGGCGCGGTATTATCCCGTATTGACGCCGGGCAAGAGCAACT
CGGTCGCCGCATACACTATTCTCAGAATGACTTGGTTGAGTATTCACCAGTCACAGAAAAGCATCTTACG
GATGGCATGACAGTAAGAGAATTATGCAGTGCTGCCATAACCATGAGTGATAACACTGCGGCCAACTTAC
TTCTGACAACGATTGGAGGACCGAAGGAGCTAACCGCTTTTTTGCACAACATGGGGGATCATGTAACTCG
CCTTGATCGTTGGGAACCGGAGCTGAATGAAGCCATACCAAACGACGAGCGTGACACCACGATGCCTGTA
GCAATGGCAACAACCTTGCGTAAACTATTAACTGGCGAACTACTTACTCTAGCTTCCCGGCAACAGTTGA
TAGACTGGATGGAGGCGGATAAAGTTGCAGGACCACTTCTGCGCTCGGCCCTTCCGGCTGGCTGGTTTAT
TGCTGATAAATCTGGAGCCGGTGAGCGTGGGTCTCGCGGTATCATTGCAGCACTGGGGCCAGATGGTAAG
CCCTCCCGTATCGTAGTTATCTACACGACGGGGAGTCAGGCAACTATGGATGAACGAAATAGACAGATCG
CTGAGATAGGTGCCTCACTGATTAAGCATTGGTAACCGATTCTAGGTGCATTGGCGCAGAAAAAAATGCC
TGATGCGACGCTGCGCGTCTTATACTCCCACATATGCCAGATTCAGCAACGGATACGGCTTCCCCAACTT
GCCCACTTCCATACGTGTCCTCCTTACCAGAAATTTATCCTTAAGATCGTTTAAACTCGACTCTGGCTCT
ATCGAATCTCCGTCGTTTCGAGCTTACGCGAACAGCCGTGGCGCTCATTTGCTCGTCGGGCATCGAATCT
CGTCAGCTATCGTCAGCTTACCTTTTTGGCAGCGATCGCGGCTCCCGACATCTTGGACCATTAGCTCCAC
AGGTATCTTCTTCCCTCTAGTGGTCATAACAGCAGCTTCAGCTACCTCTCAATTCAAAAAACCCCTCAAG
ACCCGTTTAGAGGCCCCAAGGGGTTATGCTATCAATCGTTGCGTTACACACACAAAAAACCAACACACAT
CCATCTTCGATGGATAGCGATTTTATTATCTAACTGCTGATCGAGTGTAGCCAGATCTAGTAATCAATTA
CGGGGTCATTAGTTCATAGCCCATATATGGAGTTCCGCGTTACATAACTTACGGTAAATGGCCCGCCTGG
CTGACCGCCCAACGACCCCCGCCCATTGACGTCAATAATGACGTATGTTCCCATAGTAACGCCAATAGGG
ACTTTCCATTGACGTCAATGGGTGGAGTATTTACGGTAAACTGCCCACTTGGCAGTACATCAAGTGTATC
ATATGCCAAGTACGCCCCCTATTGACGTCAATGACGGTAAATGGCCCGCCTGGCATTATGCCCAGTACAT
GACCTTATGGGACTTTCCTACTTGGCAGTACATCTACGTATTAGTCATCGCTATTACCATGCTGATGCGG
TTTTGGCAGTACATCAATGGGCGTGGATAGCGGTTTGACTCACGGGGATTTCCAAGTCTCCACCCCATTG
ACGTCAATGGGAGTTTGTTTTGGCACCAAAATCAACGGGACTTTCCAAAATGTCGTAACAACTCCGCCCC
ATTGACGCAAATGGGCGGTAGGCGTGTACGGTGGGAGGTCTATATAAGCAGAGCTGGTTTAGTGAACCGT
CAGATCAGATCTTTGTCGATCCTACCATCCACTCGACACACCCGCCAGCGGCCGC
